Addgene plasmid #204249: pQE60 I88A wgMDH
Purpose: Bacterial expression of I88A wgMDH with IPTG induction - Subunit interface mutant
Depositing lab: Malate dehydrogenase CUREs Community (MCC). Publication: Organelle and translocatable forms of glyoxysomal malate dehydrogenase. The effect of the N-terminal presequence. Cox B, Chit MM, Weaver T, Gietl C, Bailey J, Bell E, Banaszak L. FEBS J. 2005 Feb;272(3):643-54. doi: 10.1111/j.1742-4658.2004.04475.x. PubMed 15670147.
Backbone
  Vector backbone: pQE60
  Backbone manufacturer: Qiagen
  Backbone size w/o insert (bp): 3391
  Vector type: Bacterial Expression
Growth in bacteria
  Bacterial resistance: Ampicillin, 100 μg/mL
  Growth temperature: 37°C
  Growth strain: DH5alpha
  Copy number: Low Copy
Gene/Insert
  Gene/Insert name: MDHG_CITLA (alt name: watermelon glyoxysomal malate dehydrogenase)
  Species: Citrullus lanatus subsp. Vulgaris
  Insert size (bp): 987
  Mutation: I88A
  Tag / fusion protein: 6X His (C terminal on insert)
  Cloning method: Restriction Enzyme; 5′ cloning site NcoI (destroyed during cloning); 3′ cloning site BglII (not destroyed)
  Sequencing primers: 5′ CCCGAAAAGTGCCACCTG; 3′ CCAGTAATGACCTCAGAAC
Resource information
  A portion of this plasmid was derived from a plasmid made by: Received from Leonard J. Banaszak; Original construct from Christine Gietl
Terms and licenses: Academic/Nonprofit Terms; Industry Terms: Not Available to Industry
Depositor comments: For more information, please see the MDH CUREs Community website: https://www.mdhcures.org/
How to cite: pQE60 I88A wgMDH was a gift from Malate dehydrogenase CUREs Community (MCC) (Addgene plasmid # 204249)
