[The description below was written by a language model from this plasmid's Addgene catalogue record and pLannotate feature annotations shown in this document.]
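Description:
pQE60 I88A wgMDH is a bacterial expression plasmid built on the Qiagen pQE60 backbone for IPTG-inducible production of a mutant watermelon (Citrullus lanatus) glyoxysomal malate dehydrogenase in E. coli. It replicates from a ColE1/pMB1-type origin and is selected with ampicillin through a β-lactamase gene driven by its own bla promoter. The catalogue lists it as low copy. The annotation also detects a pBR322 bom region, a short rop fragment, and a fragmentary chloramphenicol acetyltransferase gene with part of its cat promoter. These are backbone remnants, and chloramphenicol is not listed as a selection marker.

The insert is the MDHG_CITLA coding sequence (about 1 kb) carrying an I88A substitution, which the depositor describes as a subunit interface mutation. It was cloned between NcoI, which was destroyed in the process, and BglII, placing the open reading frame in frame with a C-terminal 6xHis tag for metal-affinity purification. A lac operator lies just upstream of the coding sequence, so transcription is held off by lac repressor and released by IPTG. The feature table does not annotate the promoter itself or a lacI gene, so the repressor would presumably have to come from the host strain or a helper plasmid. The lambda t0 terminator follows the tagged gene, and an rrnB T1 terminator sits downstream of the cat fragment.

The sequenced record is 4,346 nt, consistent with the stated backbone plus insert. The plasmid belongs to a collection of malate dehydrogenase variants shared by a course-based undergraduate research community. The purified I88A protein would suit comparison with the wild-type enzyme to examine how the subunit interface affects the enzyme's properties.
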