Features (pLannotate 1.2.2; 12 found; start..end, strand, type, name):
     30..46      +  protein_bind   lac operator: The lac repressor binds to the lac operator to inhibit transcription in E. coli. This inhibition can be relieved by adding lactose or isopropyl-β-D-thiogalactopyranoside (IPTG). lac repressor encoded by lacI
     86..1042    +  CDS            MDHG_CITLA (fragment): Experimental evidence at protein level: Swiss-Prot protein existence level 1. From Citrullus lanatus (Watermelon) (Citrullus vulgaris).
   1049..1066    +  CDS            7xHis (fragment): 6xHis affinity tag
   1089..1183    +  terminator     lambda t0 terminator: transcription terminator from phage lambda
   1198..1226    +  promoter       cat promoter (fragment): promoter of the E. coli cat gene encoding chloramphenicol acetyltransferase
   1227..1890    +  CDS            CmR (fragment): chloramphenicol acetyltransferase; cat; confers resistance to chloramphenicol
   1955..2041    +  terminator     rrnB T1 terminator: Escherichia coli rrnB; transcription terminator T1 from the E. coli rrnB gene
   2053..2094    +  CDS            rop (fragment): Rop protein, which maintains plasmids at low copy number; rop
   2196..2336    +  misc_feature   bom: basis of mobility region from pBR322
   2522..3110    -  rep_origin     ori: high-copy-number ColE1/pMB1/pBR322/pUC origin of replication
   3281..4141    -  CDS            AmpR: β-lactamase; bla; confers resistance to ampicillin, carbenicillin, and related antibiotics
   4142..4246    -  promoter       AmpR promoter: bla
>Addgene plasmid #204249 | pQE60 I88A wgMDH | addgene full sequence | sequence record 411053 | Addgene NGS Result
CTCGAGAAATCATAAAAAATTTATTTGCTTTGTGAGCGGATAACAATTTCACACAGAATTCATTAAAGAG
GAGAAATTAACTATGGCTAAAGGCGGAGCTCCCGGGTTCAAAGTCGCAATACTTGGCGCTGCCGGTGGCA
TTGGCCAGCCCCTTGCGATGTTGATGAAGATGAATCCTCTGGTTTCTGTTCTACATCTATATGATGTAGT
CAATGCCCCTGGTGTCACCGCTGATGCAAGCCACATGGACACGGGTGCTGTGGTGCGTGGATTCTTGGGG
CAGCAGCAGCTGGAGGCTGCGCTTACTGGCATGGATCTTATTATAGTCCCTGCAGGTGTTCCTCGAAAAC
CAGGAATGACGAGGGATGATCTGTTCAAAATAAACGCAGGAATTGTCAAGACTCTGTGTGAAGGGATTGC
AAAGTGTTGTCCAAGAGCCATTGTCAACCTGATCAGTAATCCTGTGAACTCCACCGTGCCCATCGCAGCT
GAAGTTTTCAAGAAGGCTGGAACTTATGATCCAAAGCGACTTCTGGGAGTTACAATGCTCGACGTAGTCA
GAGCCAATACCTTTGTGGCAGAAGTATTGGGTCTTGATCCTCGGGATGTTGATGTTCCAGTTGTTGGCGG
TCATGCTGGTGTAACCATTTTGCCCCTTCTATCTCAGGTGAAGCCTCCAAGTTCTTTCACACAAGAAGAG
ATTAGTTACCTGACTGATAGGATTCAAAATGGTGGAACAGAAGTTGTCGAGGCCAAAGCAGGAGCTGGTT
CAGCAACTCTCTCAATGGCTTATGCTGCCGTTAAGTTTGCAGATGCATGCCTCAGGGGCTTAAGAGGAGA
TGCTGGTGTCATTGAATGCGCGTTTGTGTCTTCTCAGGTGACTGAACTTCCATTCTTTGCATCAAAAGTA
CGACTTGGTCGCAATGGTATCGAAGAAGTATACTCCCTTGGCCCGCTAAATGAGTATGAGAGGATTGGAT
TGGAGAAAGCGAAGAAAGAGTTGGCAGGAAGCATTGAGAAGGGAGTTTCCTTCATCAGAAGCAGATCTCA
TCACCATCACCATCACTAAGCTTAATTAGCTGAGCTTGGACTCCTGTTGATAGATCCAGTAATGACCTCA
GAACTCCATCTGGATTTGTTCAGAACGCTCGGTTGCCGCCGGGCGTTTTTTATTGGTGAGAATCCAAGCT
AGCTTGGCGAGATTTTCAGGAGCTAAGGAAGCTAAAATGGAGAAAAAAATCACTGGATATACCACCGTTG
ATATATCCCAATGGCATCGTAAAGAACATTTTGAGGCATTTCAGTCAGTTGCTCAATGTACCTATAACCA
GACCGTTCAGCTGGATATTACGGCCTTTTTAAAGACCGTAAAGAAAAATAAGCACAAGTTTTATCCGGCC
TTTATTCACATTCTTGCCCGCCTGATGAATGCTCATCCGGAATTTCGTATGGCAATGAAAGACGGTGAGC
TGGTGATATGGGATAGTGTTCACCCTTGTTACACCGTTTTCCATGAGCAAACTGAAACGTTTTCATCGCT
CTGGAGTGAATACCACGACGATTTCCGGCAGTTTCTACACATATATTCGCAAGATGTGGCGTGTTACGGT
GAAAACCTGGCCTATTTCCCTAAAGGGTTTATTGAGAATATGTTTTTCGTCTCAGCCAATCCCTGGGTGA
GTTTCACCAGTTTTGATTTAAACGTGGCCAATATGGACAACTTCTTCGCCCCCGTTTTCACCATGCATGG
GCAAATATTATACGCAAGGCGACAAGGTGCTGATGCCGCTGGCGATTCAGGTTCATCATGCCGTTTGTGA
TGGCTTCCATGTCGGCAGAATGCTTAATGAATTACAACAGTACTGCGATGAGTGGCAGGGCGGGGCGTAA
TTTTTTTAAGGCAGTTATTGGTGCCCTTAAACGCCTGGGGTAATGACTCTCTAGCTTGAGGCATCAAATA
AAACGAAAGGCTCAGTCGAAAGACTGGGCCTTTCGTTTTATCTGTTGTTTGTCGGTGAACGCTCTCCTGA
GTAGGACAAATCCGCCCTCTAGAGCTGCCTCGCGCGTTTCGGTGATGACGGTGAAAACCTCTGACACATG
CAGCTCCCGGAGACGGTCACAGCTTGTCTGTAAGCGGATGCCGGGAGCAGACAAGCCCGTCAGGGCGCGT
CAGCGGGTGTTGGCGGGTGTCGGGGCGCAGCCATGACCCAGTCACGTAGCGATAGCGGAGTGTATACTGG
CTTAACTATGCGGCATCAGAGCAGATTGTACTGAGAGTGCACCATATGCGGTGTGAAATACCGCACAGAT
GCGTAAGGAGAAAATACCGCATCAGGCGCTCTTCCGCTTCCTCGCTCACTGACTCGCTGCGCTCGGTCGT
TCGGCTGCGGCGAGCGGTATCAGCTCACTCAAAGGCGGTAATACGGTTATCCACAGAATCAGGGGATAAC
GCAGGAAAGAACATGTGAGCAAAAGGCCAGCAAAAGGCCAGGAACCGTAAAAAGGCCGCGTTGCTGGCGT
TTTTCCATAGGCTCCGCCCCCCTGACGAGCATCACAAAAATCGACGCTCAAGTCAGAGGTGGCGAAACCC
GACAGGACTATAAAGATACCAGGCGTTTCCCCCTGGAAGCTCCCTCGTGCGCTCTCCTGTTCCGACCCTG
CCGCTTACCGGATACCTGTCCGCCTTTCTCCCTTCGGGAAGCGTGGCGCTTTCTCATAGCTCACGCTGTA
GGTATCTCAGTTCGGTGTAGGTCGTTCGCTCCAAGCTGGGCTGTGTGCACGAACCCCCCGTTCAGCCCGA
CCGCTGCGCCTTATCCGGTAACTATCGTCTTGAGTCCAACCCGGTAAGACACGACTTATCGCCACTGGCA
GCAGCCACTGGTAACAGGATTAGCAGAGCGAGGTATGTAGGCGGTGCTACAGAGTTCTTGAAGTGGTGGC
CTAACTACGGCTACACTAGAAGGACAGTATTTGGTATCTGCGCTCTGCTGAAGCCAGTTACCTTCGGAAA
AAGAGTTGGTAGCTCTTGATCCGGCAAACAAACCACCGCTGGTAGCGGTGGTTTTTTTGTTTGCAAGCAG
CAGATTACGCGCAGAAAAAAAGGATCTCAAGAAGATCCTTTGATCTTTTCTACGGGGTCTGACGCTCAGT
GGAACGAAAACTCACGTTAAGGGATTTTGGTCATGAGATTATCAAAAAGGATCTTCACCTAGATCCTTTT
AAATTAAAAATGAAGTTTTAAATCAATCTAAAGTATATATGAGTAAACTTGGTCTGACAGTTACCAATGC
TTAATCAGTGAGGCACCTATCTCAGCGATCTGTCTATTTCGTTCATCCATAGTTGCCTGACTCCCCGTCG
TGTAGATAACTACGATACGGGAGGGCTTACCATCTGGCCCCAGTGCTGCAATGATACCGCGAGACCCACG
CTCACCGGCTCCAGATTTATCAGCAATAAACCAGCCAGCCGGAAGGGCCGAGCGCAGAAGTGGTCCTGCA
ACTTTATCCGCCTCCATCCAGTCTATTAATTGTTGCCGGGAAGCTAGAGTAAGTAGTTCGCCAGTTAATA
GTTTGCGCAACGTTGTTGCCATTGCTACAGGCATCGTGGTGTCACGCTCGTCGTTTGGTATGGCTTCATT
CAGCTCCGGTTCCCAACGATCAAGGCGAGTTACATGATCCCCCATGTTGTGCAAAAAAGCGGTTAGCTCC
TTCGGTCCTCCGATCGTTGTCAGAAGTAAGTTGGCCGCAGTGTTATCACTCATGGTTATGGCAGCACTGC
ATAATTCTCTTACTGTCATGCCATCCGTAAGATGCTTTTCTGTGACTGGTGAGTACTCAACCAAGTCATT
CTGAGAATAGTGTATGCGGCGACCGAGTTGCTCTTGCCCGGCGTCAATACGGGATAATACCGCGCCACAT
AGCAGAACTTTAAAAGTGCTCATCATTGGAAAACGTTCTTCGGGGCGAAAACTCTCAAGGATCTTACCGC
TGTTGAGATCCAGTTCGATGTAACCCACTCGTGCACCCAACTGATCTTCAGCATCTTTTACTTTCACCAG
CGTTTCTGGGTGAGCAAAAACAGGAAGGCAAAATGCCGCAAAAAAGGGAATAAGGGCGACACGGAAATGT
TGAATACTCATACTCTTCCTTTTTCAATATTATTGAAGCATTTATCAGGGTTATTGTCTCATGAGCGGAT
ACATATTTGAATGTATTTAGAAAAATAAACAAATAGGGGTTCCGCGCACATTTCCCCGAAAAGTGCCACC
TGACGTCTAAGAAACCATTATTATCATGACATTAACCTATAAAAATAGGCGTATCACGAGGCCCTTTCGT
CTTCAC
